>Addgene plasmid #224113 | pSDC803_IKZF1_mutant | addgene full sequence | sequence record 442981 | Addgene NGS Result
CGTGTGGCTATGGCAAAATCGTCTTCGGAAGCAACTTCTAACGACGAGGGTTGGGACGACGACGATAATC
GGCCTAATAAAGCTAACACGCCCGATGTTAAATATGTCCAAGCTTTATTTAACGTGTTTACGTCGAGTCA
ATTGTACACTAACGACAGTGATGAAAGAAATACAAAAGCGCATAATATTTTGAACGACGTCGAACCTTTA
TTACAAAACAAAACACAAACGAATATCGACAAAGCTAGATTGCTGCTACAAGATTTGGCAAGTTTTGTGG
CGTTGAGCGAAAATCCATTAGATAGTCCAGCCATCGGTTCGGAAAAACAACCCTTGTTTGAAACTAATCG
AAACCTATTTTACAAATCTATTGAGGATTTAATATTTAAATTCAGATATAAAGACGCTGAAAATCATTTG
ATTTTCGCTCTAACATACCACCCTAAAGATTATAAATTTAATGAATTATTAAAATACGTACAACAATTGT
CTGTAAATCAACAACGCACAGAATCTAGCGCTTAATAAATGTACTAATAACCCGGATCAATTAATTAAGC
GGCCGTCCGGGGGTACCGTTGCACAAATGACATTTAAATGGTTTCTCTCCTGAGTGTAATTTTATATGTC
TCAAGAGGTTTCCCTTTTGAGTAAATGACGCATTGCATTGGTTGCAAGCAAAAGGTCTCTCTCCTGTTTA
TTACGAGTGTGTTCTCAAGTGACCGGTGAGAGCATCACGGCGGCGGCAAGCATAATTACAGAGGTGGCAC
TTGAAGGGCTTCTCACCCGAATGCAACTTGATGTGTCGGAGCAAATTACCCTTCTGCGTGAAGGAAGCGT
TACACTGATTACACGCGAAGGGACGTTCGCCCGTCATGCGGCCGCCTCCCTGGAAGTAGAGGTTCTCGTC
GACCGCGGACTTGTCGTCATCGTCTTTGTAGTCCATGGTAGATCCGTATTTATAGGTTTTTTTATTACAA
AACTGTTACGAAAACAGTAAAATACTTATTTATTTGCGAGATGGTTATCATTTTAATTATCTCCATGATA
TCAGCAACTCTATTAATATTCCGGAGTAGGTCGCGAATCGATACTAGTATACGGACCTTTAATTCAACCC
AACACAATATATTATAGTTAAATAAGAATTATTATCAAATCATTTGTATATTAATTAAAATACTATACTG
TAAATTACATTTTATTTACAATCACTCTACCATGGACAACACCGAGGACGTCATCAAGGAGTTCATGCAG
TTCAAGGTGCGCATGGAGGGCTCCGTGAACGGCCACTACTTCGAGATCGAGGGCGAGGGCGAGGGCAAGC
CCTACGAGGGCACCCAGACCGCCAAGCTGCAGGTGACCAAGGGCGGCCCCCTGCCCTTCGCCTGGGACAT
CCTGTCCCCCCAGTTCCAGTACGGCTCCAAGGCCTACGTGAAGCACCCCGCCGACATCCCCGACTACATG
AAGCTGTCCTTCCCCGAGGGCTTCACCTGGGAGCGCTCCATGAACTTCGAGGACGGCGGCGTGGTGGAGG
TGCAGCAGGACTCCTCCCTGCAGGACGGCACCTTCATCTACAAGGTGAAGTTCAAGGGCGTGAACTTCCC
CGCCGACGGCCCCGTAATGCAGAAGAAGACTGCCGGCTGGGAGCCCTCCACCGAGAAGCTGTACCCCCAG
GACGGCGTGCTGAAGGGCGAGATCTCCCACGCCCTGAAGCTGAAGGACGGCGGCCACTACACCTGCGACT
TCAAGACCGTGTACAAGGCCAAGAAGCCCGTGCAGCTGCCCGGCAACCACTACGTGGACTCCAAGCTGGA
CATCACCAACCACAACGAGGACTACACCGTGGTGGAGCAGTACGAGCACGCCGAGGCCCGCCACTCCGGC
TCCCAGTGACTCGAGTAATAGCGGGAGATGGGGGAGGCTAACTGAAACACGGAAGGAGACAATACCGGAA
GGAACCCGCGCTATGACGGCAATAAAAAGACAGAATAAAACGCACGGGTGTTGGGTCGTTTGTTCATAAA
CGCGGGGTTCGGTCCCAGGGCTGGCACTCTGTCGATACCCCACCGAGACCCCATTGGGACCAATACGCCC
GCGTTTCTTCCTTTTCCCCACCCCAACCCCCAAGTTCGGGTGAAGGCCCAGGGCTCGCAGCCAACGTCGG
GGCGGCAAGCCCTGCCATAGCCACTACGGGTACGTTTCAACCAGATAACTTCGTATAATGTATGCTATAC
GAAGTTATATCAGCAACTATATATTGATAGACATTTCCAGTTTGTGATATTAGTTTGTGCGTCTCATTAC
AATGGCTGTTATTTTTAACAACAAACAACTGCTCGCAGACAATAGTATAGAAAAGGGAGGTGAACTGTTT
TTGTTTAACGGTTCGTACAACATTTTGGAAAGTTATGTTAATCCGGTGCTGCTAAAAAATGGTGTAATTG
AACTAGAAGAAGCTGCGTACTATGCCGGCAACATATTGTACAAAACCGACGATCCCAAATTCATTGATTA
TATAAATTTAATAATTAAAGCAACACACTCCGAAGAACTACCAGAAAATAGCACTGTTGTAAATTACAGA
AAAACTATGCGCAGCGGTACTATACACCCCATTAAAAAAGACATATATATTTATGACAACAAAAAATTTA
CTCTATACGATAGATACATATATGGATACGATAATAACTATGTTAATTTTTATGAGGAGAAAAATGAAAA
AGAGAAGGAATACGAAGAAGAAGACGACAAGGCGTCTAGTTTATGTGAAAATAAAATTATATTGTCGCAA
ATTAACTGTGAATCATTTGAAAATGATTTTAAATATTACCTCAGCGATTATAACTACGCGTTTTCAATTA
TAGATAATACTACAAATGTTCTTGTTGCGTTTGGTTTGTATCGTTAATAAAAAACAAATTTGACATTTAT
AATTGTTTTATTATTCAATAATTACAAATAGGATTGAGACCCTTGCAGTTGCCAGCAAACGGACAGAGCT
TGTCGACAGTTTTCATTTTTTGGCAGTTTGGTGGTTTATACACATCTTGGGATTTGATTAAAAGATGCAT
GACTTCACCCACACACTTGGAGTCGTGGTTGTAGAAATGCGTCAGAGCCTTGATTAAACATCGGTTTTCA
CACTTGGCACACGAAACCACGTTTGCAATGTAACAGTTTAGTATAAACCTCTTCCTGTACATACCGCCGC
GCGGTACATTGTTTTCTTTCAAATCGTTCAATATTTTTTTTATACACGGAGGCATATTAATCTTGTTGTT
CAGCATGTCGACGACATTTTTCTTTCCTTCTACGCATTCTTTCATACAAATGTTTCTCTTGCTGCGTTTT
TTAAAATTGGAATTTTTAATTTCATTAATAGTGGGCGGAGCCGTTCTGCATTAATGAATCGGCCAACGCG
CGGGGAGAGGCGGTTTGCGTATTGGGCGCTCTTCCGCTTCCTCGCTCACTGACTCGCTGCGCTCGGTCGT
TCGGCTGCGGCGAGCGGTATCAGCTCACTCAAAGGCGGTAATACGGTTATCCACAGAATCAGGGGATAAC
GCAGGAAAGAACATGTGAGCAAAAGGCCAGCAAAAGGCCAGGAACCGTAAAAAGGCCGCGTTGCTGGCGT
TTTTCCATAGGCTCCGCCCCCCTGACGAGCATCACAAAAATCGACGCTCAAGTCAGAGGTGGCGAAACCC
GACAGGACTATAAAGATACCAGGCGTTTCCCCCTGGAAGCTCCCTCGTGCGCTCTCCTGTTCCGACCCTG
CCGCTTACCGGATACCTGTCCGCCTTTCTCCCTTCGGGAAGCGTGGCGCTTTCTCATAGCTCACGCTGTA
GGTATCTCAGTTCGGTGTAGGTCGTTCGCTCCAAGCTGGGCTGTGTGCACGAACCCCCCGTTCAGCCCGA
CCGCTGCGCCTTATCCGGTAACTATCGTCTTGAGTCCAACCCGGTAAGACACGACTTATCGCCACTGGCA
GCAGCCACTGGTAACAGGATTAGCAGAGCGAGGTATGTAGGCGGTGCTACAGAGTTCTTGAAGTGGTGGC
CTAACTACGGCTACACTAGAAGAACAGTATTTGGTATCTGCGCTCTGCTGAAGCCAGTTACCTTCGGAAA
AAGAGTTGGTAGCTCTTGATCCGGCAAACAAACCACCGCTGGTAGCGGTGGTTTTTTTGTTTGCAAGCAG
CAGATTACGCGCAGAAAAAAAGGATCTCAAGAAGATCCTTTGATCTTTTCTACGGGGTCTGACGCTCAGT
GGAACGAAAACTCACGTTAAGGGATTTTGGTCATGAGATTATCAAAAAGGATCTTCACCTAGATCCTTTT
AAATTAAAAATGAAGTTTTAAATCAATCTAAAGTATATATGAGTAAACTTGGTCTGACAGTTACCAATGC
TTAATCAGTGAGGCACCTATCTCAGCGATCTGTCTATTTCGTTCATCCATAGTTGCCTGACTCCCCGTCG
TGTAGATAACTACGATACGGGAGGGCTTACCATCTGGCCCCAGTGCTGCAATGATACCGCGAGACCCACG
CTCACCGGCTCCAGATTTATCAGCAATAAACCAGCCAGCCGGAAGGGCCGAGCGCAGAAGTGGTCCTGCA
ACTTTATCCGCCTCCATCCAGTCTATTAATTGTTGCCGGGAAGCTAGAGTAAGTAGTTCGCCAGTTAATA
GTTTGCGCAACGTTGTTGCCATTGCTACAGGCATCGTGGTGTCACGCTCGTCGTTTGGTATGGCTTCATT
CAGCTCCGGTTCCCAACGATCAAGGCGAGTTACATGATCCCCCATGTTGTGCAAAAAAGCGGTTAGCTCC
TTCGGTCCTCCGATCGTTGTCAGAAGTAAGTTGGCCGCAGTGTTATCACTCATGGTTATGGCAGCACTGC
ATAATTCTCTTACTGTCATGCCATCCGTAAGATGCTTTTCTGTGACTGGTGAGTACTCAACCAAGTCATT
CTGAGAATAGTGTATGCGGCGACCGAGTTGCTCTTGCCCGGCGTCAATACGGGATAATACCGCGCCACAT
AGCAGAACTTTAAAAGTGCTCATCATTGGAAAACGTTCTTCGGGGCGAAAACTCTCAAGGATCTTACCGC
TGTTGAGATCCAGTTCGATGTAACCCACTCGTGCACCCAACTGATCTTCAGCATCTTTTACTTTCACCAG
CGTTTCTGGGTGAGCAAAAACAGGAAGGCAAAATGCCGCAAAAAAGGGAATAAGGGCGACACGGAAATGT
TGAATACTCATACTCTTCCTTTTTCAATATTATTGAAGCATTTATCAGGGTTATTGTCTCATGAGCGGAT
ACATATTTGAATGTATTTAGAAAAATAAACAAATAGGGGTTCCGCGCACATTTCCCCGAAAAGTGCCACC
TGACGTCTAAGAAACCATTATTATCATGACATTAACCTATAAAAATAGGCGTATCACGAGGCCCTTTCGT
CTCGCGCGTTTCGGTGATGACGGTGAAAACCTCTGACACATGCAGCTCCCGGAGACGGTCACAGCTTGTC
TGTAAGCGGATGCCGGGAGCAGACAAGCCCGTCAGGGCGCGTCAGCGGGTGTTGGCGGGTGTCGGGGCTG
GCTTAACTATGCGGCATCAGAGCAGATTGTACTGAGAGTGCACCATAAAATTGTAAACGTTAATATTTTG
TTAAAATTCGCGTTAAATTTTTGTTAAATCAGCTCATTTTTTAACCAATAGGCCGAAATCGGCAAAATCC
CTTATAAATCAAAAGAATAGCCCGAGATAGGGT
[37 nt withheld, positions 5774-5810]
AAAGAACGTGGACTCCAACGTCAAAGG
[141 nt withheld, positions 5838-5978]
G
[142 nt withheld, positions 5980-6121]
TATGCGGTGTGAAATACCGCACAGATGCGTAAGGAGAAAATACCGCATCAGGCGACGACAGCGAAGTGTC
TCGCCACTACAATGCTGTAGTAAAAATGAAAAGGCTTGTTATCGGCGTGCGGGATCGATCCGAGCTTGAG
ACAATCTCTTTACAATACAATTGCTTACATTGAGCGGTTGTTAAATATCGGCACGGTAAACGATAGCGAA
ATTACAATGCTTATAGCAGATTTTTACGATTTGTATTCCAATTATAATATTGAATTGCCACCACCCCAAG
CGCTGCCTCGAAGCAGACGACCTTCCGTTGTGCAGCCAGCGGCGCCTGCGCCGGTGCCCACAATCGTGCG
CGAACAAACTAAACCAGAACAAATTATACCGGCGGCACCGCCGCCACCACCTTCTCCCGTGCCTAACATT
CCAGCGCCTCCACCACCACCACCACCATCGATGTCTGAATTGCCGCCCGCTCCACCAATGCCGACGGAAC
CTCAACCCGCTGCACCTTTAGACGACAGACAACAATTGTTGGAAGCTATTAGAAACGAAAAAAATCGCAC
TCGTCTCAGACCGGTCAAACCAAAAACGGCGCCCGAAACCAGTACAATAGTTGAGGTGCCGACTGTGTTG
CCTAAAGAGACATTTGAGCCTAAACCGCCGTCTGCATCACCGCCACCACCTCCGCCTCCGCCTCCGCCGC
CAGCCCCGCCTGCGCCTCCACCGATGGTAGATTTATCATCAGCTCCACCACCGCCGCCATTAGTAGATTT
GCCGTCTGAAATGTTACCACCGCCTGCACCATCGCTTTCTAACGTGTTGTCTGAATTAAAATCGGGCACA
GTTAGATTGAAACCCGCCCAAAAACGCCCGCAATCAGAAATAATTCCAAAAAGCTCAACTACAAATTTGA
TCGCGGACGTGTTAGCCGACACAATTAATAGGCGT
Features (pLannotate 1.2.2; 19 found; start..end, strand, type, name):
    788..868     -  CDS            Ikzf1 (fragment): IKZF1_MOUSE - Also known as Ikaros, Lyf1, Zfpn1a1, Znfn1a1. Experimental evidence at protein level: Swiss-Prot protein existence level 1. Transcription regulator of hematopoietic cell differentiation. Binds gamma-satellite DNA. Binds with higher affinity to gamma satellite A. Plays a role in the development of lymphocytes, B- and T-cells. Binds and activates the enhancer (delta-A element) of the CD3-delta gene. Repressor of the TDT (terminal deoxynucleotidyltransferase) gene during thymocyte differentiation. Regulates transcription through association with both HDAC-dependent and HDAC-independ
    924..944     -  CDS            3xFLAG (fragment): three tandem FLAG® epitope tags
    958..1049    -  promoter       polyhedrin promoter: polh from Autographa californica; promoter for the baculovirus polyhedrin gene
   1104..1213    +  promoter       p10 promoter: baculovirus promoter for expression in insect cells
   1222..1896    +  CDS            DsRed.M1: DsRed.M1 is a basic (constitutively fluorescent) red fluorescent protein published in 2007, derived from Discosoma sp..
   1977..2025    +  polyA_signal   HSV TK poly(A) signal: herpes simplex virus thymidine kinase polyadenylation signal (Cole and Stacy, 1985)
   2215..2248    -  protein_bind   loxP: Cre-mediated recombination occurs in the 8-bp core sequence (GCATACAT). Cre recombinase
   2252..3079    -  misc_recomb    baculovirus recombination region (lef2/ORF603): contains ORF603 and part of lef2
   2955..3079    -  CDS            lef2: baculovirus late expression factor 2
   3406..3459    -  CDS            lacI (fragment): lac repressor; lacI; The lac repressor binds to the lac operator to inhibit transcription in E. coli. This inhibition can be relieved by adding lactose or isopropyl-β-D-thiogalactopyranoside (IPTG).
   3642..4230    -  rep_origin     ori: high-copy-number ColE1/pMB1/pBR322/pUC origin of replication
   4401..5261    -  CDS            AmpR: β-lactamase; bla; confers resistance to ampicillin, carbenicillin, and related antibiotics
   5262..5366    -  promoter       AmpR promoter: bla
   5461..5496    +  CDS            rop (fragment): Rop protein, which maintains plasmids at low copy number; rop
   5598..5647    +  misc_feature   bom (fragment): basis of mobility region from pBR322
   5723..6103    -  rep_origin     M13 ori (sequence partly withheld): M13 bacteriophage origin of replication; arrow indicates direction of (+) strand synthesis
   6122..6173    +  misc_feature   bom (fragment): basis of mobility region from pBR322
   6175..6252    +  CDS            P61 (fragment): P78_NPVAC - Experimental evidence at protein level: Swiss-Prot protein existence level 1. Plays a role in the transport of the nucleocapsids from the cytoplasm toward the host nucleus together with the host actin- polymerizing Arp2/3 complex. From Autographa californica nuclear polyhedrosis virus (AcMNPV).
   6250..541     -  misc_recomb    baculovirus recombination region (ORF1629) (across the origin): contains part of ORF1629
