[The description below was written by a language model from this plasmid's Addgene catalogue record and pLannotate feature annotations shown in this document.]
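Description:
pSDC803_IKZF1_mutant is a baculovirus transfer plasmid built on the pAC8 backbone for producing a fragment of human IKZF1 (Ikaros) in insect cells. It is maintained in E. coli through a high-copy ColE1/pUC-type origin and selected with ampicillin via the β-lactamase gene; an M13 phage origin and small remnants of pBR322 elements (rop, bom, lacI fragments) are also annotated in the backbone. The expression region is flanked by the baculovirus lef2/ORF603 and ORF1629 homology regions, which allow recombination of the cassette into a baculoviral genome to generate recombinant virus. A loxP site lies next to the lef2/ORF603 arm, although the record does not state how it is used.

The payload is a roughly 300 bp insert cloned between NotI and KpnI, encoding IKZF1 residues 140–196 with the substitutions Q146A and G151N, driven by the very late polyhedrin promoter. An N-terminal Flag tag followed by a TEV protease site permits affinity capture and tag removal. The automated annotation matches only a short stretch of the insert to the mouse Ikzf1 entry and calls the tag a partial 3xFLAG, which likely reflects sequence conservation and partial matching rather than a conflict with the catalogue description of a human insert. Oriented divergently from this cassette, a p10 promoter drives the red fluorescent protein DsRed.M1 with an HSV TK polyadenylation signal, which could serve as a visual marker of infected insect cells. According to the record, the purified mutant protein is intended for pre-blotting in cryo-EM sample preparation of CRBN, in work on molecular glue-regulated degradation tags.
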