Addgene plasmid #224113: pSDC803_IKZF1_mutant
Purpose: Insect cell expression vector for IKZF1 mutant for CRBN cryoEM pre-blotting
Depositing lab: Eric Fischer. Depositing organization: Dana-Farber Cancer Institute. Publication: Continuous evolution of compact protein degradation tags regulated by selective molecular glues. Mercer JAM, DeCarlo SJ, Roy Burman SS, Sreekanth V, Nelson AT, Hunkeler M, Chen PJ, Donovan KA, Kokkonda P, Tiwari PK, Shoba VM, Deb A, Choudhary A, Fischer ES, Liu DR. Science. 2024 Mar 15;383(6688):eadk4422. doi: 10.1126/science.adk4422. Epub 2024 Mar 15. PubMed 38484051.
Backbone
  Vector backbone: pAC8
  Vector type: Insect Expression
Growth in bacteria
  Bacterial resistance: Ampicillin, 100 μg/mL
  Growth temperature: 37°C
  Growth strain: DH5alpha
  Copy number: High Copy
Gene/Insert
  Gene/Insert name: IKZF1
  Species: H. sapiens (human)
  Insert size (bp): 300
  Mutation: Residues 140-196, Q146A and G151N
  Entrez Gene: IKZF1 (a.k.a. CVID13, Hs.54452, IK1, IKAROS, LYF1, LyF-1, PPP1R92, PRO0758, ZNFN1A1)
  Promoter: polyhedrin
  Tag / fusion protein: Flag-TEV (N terminal on insert)
  Cloning method: Restriction Enzyme; 5′ cloning site NotI (not destroyed); 3′ cloning site KpnI (not destroyed)
  Sequencing primers: 5′ -
Terms and licenses: Academic/Nonprofit Terms; Industry Terms: Not Available to Industry
How to cite: pSDC803_IKZF1_mutant was a gift from Eric Fischer (Addgene plasmid # 224113 ; http://n2t.net/addgene:224113 ; RRID:Addgene_224113)
